Addgene plasmid #104419: p-dCas9-p300-S1396R-S1397R-Hygro
Purpose: transient expression of dCas9-dp300 fusion protein
Depositing lab: Stephan Beck. Depositing organization: University College London.
Backbone
  Vector backbone: pMLM3705
  Backbone manufacturer: Keith Joung (Addgene plasmid # 47754)
  Backbone size w/o insert (bp): 9075
  Vector type: Mammalian Expression, CRISPR
  Selectable markers: Hygromycin
Growth in bacteria
  Bacterial resistance: Ampicillin, 100 μg/mL
  Growth temperature: 37°C
  Growth strain: DH5alpha
  Copy number: High Copy
Gene/Insert
  Gene/Insert name: dp300
  Species: H. sapiens (human)
  Mutation: S1396R-S1397R
  Promoter: CMV promoter
  Cloning method: Gibson Cloning
Terms and licenses: Academic/Nonprofit Terms; Industry Terms: Not Available to Industry
Depositor comments: Backbone modification: added Hygromycin resistance cassette (PGK promoter and Hygromycin resistance gene from Addgene Plasmid 41721 (MSCVhygro- F-G9a), SV40 early polyadenylation signal from the pCDNA3.1 backbone of Addgene Plasmid 13820 (HDAC1 Flag). p300 (a.a. 1284-1673) was from Addgene plasmid 23252 (pcDNA3.1-p300). The S1396R and S1397R mutations were added by PCR.
How to cite: p-dCas9-p300-S1396R-S1397R-Hygro was a gift from Stephan Beck (Addgene plasmid # 104419 ; http://n2t.net/addgene:104419 ; RRID:Addgene_104419)
