[The description below was written by a language model from this plasmid's Addgene catalogue record and pLannotate feature annotations shown in this document.]
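Description:
p-dCas9-p300-S1396R-S1397R-Hygro is a mammalian expression CRISPR plasmid of about 10.2 kb, built on the pMLM3705 backbone and intended for transient expression of a dCas9–p300 fusion protein. It is propagated in E. coli through a high-copy ColE1/pUC-type origin with ampicillin selection (AmpR under its own bla promoter). The backbone was modified by adding a hygromycin cassette, in which a mouse PGK promoter drives HygR and is terminated by an SV40 polyadenylation signal. This cassette sits upstream of, and in the opposite orientation to, the main expression unit and allows selection or enrichment of transfected mammalian cells.

The payload is a single open reading frame driven by the CMV enhancer/promoter and terminated by the bGH poly(A) signal, with a T7 promoter lying just upstream of the coding sequence. It encodes Streptococcus pyogenes Cas9, followed by a 3xFLAG epitope tag for detection and then the human p300 histone acetyltransferase core (amino acids 1284–1673), inserted by Gibson cloning. The automated annotation labels the Cas9 portion as the VQR PAM variant, but the catalogue describes it only as dCas9, so that label may simply reflect the closest database match. The p300 fragment carries S1396R and S1397R substitutions introduced by PCR. The "dp300" naming suggests a catalytically inactivated acetyltransferase domain, although the record does not state the functional effect. If so, the construct would plausibly serve as a control alongside an active dCas9-p300 epigenome editor. No guide RNA cassette is annotated, so a guide would have to be supplied separately. The two full-sequence records show identical features and differ only in their numbering origin.
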