Features (pLannotate 1.2.2; 19 found; start..end, strand, type, name):
     86..207     -  polyA_signal   SV40 poly(A) signal: SV40 polyadenylation signal
    238..1263    -  CDS            HygR: aminoglycoside phosphotransferase from E. coli; aph(4)-Ia; confers resistance to hygromycin
   1281..1780    -  promoter       PGK promoter: mouse phosphoglycerate kinase 1 promoter
   1785..2164    +  enhancer       CMV enhancer: human cytomegalovirus immediate early enhancer
   2165..2368    +  promoter       CMV promoter: human cytomegalovirus (CMV) immediate early promoter
   2410..2428    +  promoter       T7 promoter: promoter for bacteriophage T7 RNA polymerase
   2442..6545    +  CDS            Cas9 VQR: Streptococcus pyogenes Cas9 endonuclease with the D1135V/R1335Q/T1337R mutations has an altered recognition specificity for the protospacer adjacent motif (PAM) (Kleinstiver et al., 2015)
   6579..6644    +  CDS            3xFLAG: three tandem FLAG® epitope tags, followed by an enterokinase cleavage site
   6666..7808    +  CDS            p300 core (fragment): catalytic histone acetyltransferase core of the human E1A-associated protein p300 (Delvecchio et al., 2013); EP300
   7860..8084    +  polyA_signal   bGH poly(A) signal: bovine growth hormone polyadenylation signal
   8088..8109    +  promoter       SV40 promoter (fragment): SV40 enhancer and early promoter
   8114..8130    +  misc_feature   MCS (fragment): pBluescript multiple cloning site
   8179..8195    -  protein_bind   lac operator: The lac repressor binds to the lac operator to inhibit transcription in E. coli. This inhibition can be relieved by adding lactose or isopropyl-β-D-thiogalactopyranoside (IPTG). lac repressor encoded by lacI
   8203..8233    -  promoter       lac promoter: promoter for the E. coli lac operon
   8248..8269    -  protein_bind   CAP binding site: CAP binding activates transcription in the presence of cAMP. E. coli catabolite activator protein
   8282..8374    -  CDS            lacI (fragment): lac repressor; lacI; The lac repressor binds to the lac operator to inhibit transcription in E. coli. This inhibition can be relieved by adding lactose or isopropyl-β-D-thiogalactopyranoside (IPTG).
   8557..9145    -  rep_origin     ori: high-copy-number ColE1/pMB1/pBR322/pUC origin of replication
   9316..10176   -  CDS            AmpR: β-lactamase; bla; confers resistance to ampicillin, carbenicillin, and related antibiotics
  10177..35      -  promoter       AmpR promoter (across the origin): bla
>Addgene plasmid #104419 | p-dCas9-p300-S1396R-S1397R-Hygro | depositor full sequence | sequence record 197896 | Full Sequence
TGTATTTAGAAAAATAAACAAATAGGGGTTCCGCGCACATTTCCCCGAAAAGTGCCACCTGACGTCGACG
GGTATACAGACATGATAAGATACATTGATGAGTTTGGACAAACCACAACTAGAATGCAGTGAAAAAAATG
CTTTATTTGTGAAATTTGTGATGCTATTGCTTTATTTGTAACCATTATAAGCTGCAATAAACAAGTTGGG
GTGGGCGAAGAACTCTCGGCATCTACTCTATTCCTTTGCCCTCGGACGAGTGCTGGGGCGTCGGTTTCCA
CTATCGGCGAGTACTTCTACACAGCCATCGGTCCAGACGGCCGCGCTTCTGCGGGCGATTTGTGTACGCC
CGACAGTCCCGGCTCCGGATCGGACGATTGCGTCGCATCGACCCTGCGCCCAAGCTGCATCATCGAAATT
GCCGTCAACCAAGCTCTGATAGAGTTGGTCAAGACCAATGCGGAGCATATACGCCCGGAGCCGCGGCGAT
CCTGCAAGCTCCGGATGCCTCCGCTCGAAGTAGCGCGTCTGCTGCTCCATACAAGCCAACCACGGCCTCC
AGAAGAAGATGTTGGCGACCTCGTATTGGGAATCCCCGAACATCGCCTCGCTCCAGTCAATGACCGCTGT
TATGCGGCCATTGTCCGTCAGGACATTGTTGGAGCCGAAATCCGCGTGCACGAGGTGCCGGACTTCGGGG
CAGTCCTCGGCCCAAAGCATCAGCTCATCGAGAGCCTGCGCGACGGACGCACTGACGGTGTCGTCCATCA
CAGTTTGCCAGTGATACACATGGGGATCAGCAATCGCGCATATGAAATCACGCCATGTAGTGTATTGACC
GATTCCTTGCGGTCCGAATGGGCCGAACCCGCTCGTCTGGCTAAGATCGGCCGCAGCGATCGCATCCATG
GCCTCCGCGACCGGCTGCAGAACAGCGGGCAGTTCGGTTTCAGGCAGGTCTTGCAACGTGACACCCTGTG
CACGGCGGGAGATGCAATAGGTCAGGCTCTCGCTGAATTCCCCAATGTCAAGCACTTCCGGAATCGGGAG
CGCGGCCGATGCAAAGTGCCGATAAACATAACGATCTTTGTAGAAACCATCGGCGCAGCTATTTACCCGC
AGGACATATCCACGCCCTCCTACATCGAAGCTGAAAGCACGAGATTCTTCGCCCTCCGAGAGCTGCATCA
GGTCGGAGACGCTGTCGAACTTTTCGATCAGAAACTTCTCGACAGACGTCGCGGTGAGTTCAGGCTTTTT
CATGGTGGCGGGATGCAGGTCGAAAGGCCCGGAGATGAGGAAGAGGAGAACAGCGCGGCAGACGTGCGCT
TTTGAAGCGTGCAGAATGCCGGGCCTCCGGAGGACCTTCGGGCGCCCGCCCCGCCCCTGAGCCCGCCCCT
GAGCCCGCCCCCGGACCCACCCCTTCCCAGCCTCTGAGCCCAGAAAGCGAAGGAGCAAAGCTGCTATTGG
CCGCTGCCCCAAAGGCCTACCCGCTTCCATTGCTCAGCGGTGCTGTCCATCTGCACGAGACTAGTGAGAC
GTGCTACTTCCATTTGTCACGTCCTGCACGACGCGAGCTGCGGGGCGGGGGGGAACTTCCTGACTAGGGG
AGGAGTAGAAGGTGGCGCGAAGGGGCCACCAAAGAACGGAGCCGGTTGGCGCCTACCGGTGGATGTGGAA
TGTGTGCGAGGCCAGAGGCCACTTGTGTAGCGCCAAGTGCCCAGCGGGGCTGCTAAAGCGCATGCTCCAG
ACTGCCTTGGGAAAAGCGCCTCCCCTACCCGGTTGACATTGATTATTGACTAGTTATTAATAGTAATCAA
TTACGGGGTCATTAGTTCATAGCCCATATATGGAGTTCCGCGTTACATAACTTACGGTAAATGGCCCGCC
TGGCTGACCGCCCAACGACCCCCGCCCATTGACGTCAATAATGACGTATGTTCCCATAGTAACGCCAATA
GGGACTTTCCATTGACGTCAATGGGTGGAGTATTTACGGTAAACTGCCCACTTGGCAGTACATCAAGTGT
ATCATATGCCAAGTACGCCCCCTATTGACGTCAATGACGGTAAATGGCCCGCCTGGCATTATGCCCAGTA
CATGACCTTATGGGACTTTCCTACTTGGCAGTACATCTACGTATTAGTCATCGCTATTACCATGGTGATG
CGGTTTTGGCAGTACATCAATGGGCGTGGATAGCGGTTTGACTCACGGGGATTTCCAAGTCTCCACCCCA
TTGACGTCAATGGGAGTTTGTTTTGGCACCAAAATCAACGGGACTTTCCAAAATGTCGTAACAACTCCGC
CCCATTGACGCAAATGGGCGGTAGGCGTGTACGGTGGGAGGTCTATATAAGCAGAGCTGGTTTAGTGAAC
CGTCAGATCCGCTAGAGATCCGCGGCCGCTAATACGACTCACTATAGGGAGAGCCGCCACCATGGATAAA
AAGTATTCTATTGGTTTAGCCATCGGCACTAATTCCGTTGGATGGGCTGTCATAACCGATGAATACAAAG
TACCTTCAAAGAAATTTAAGGTGTTGGGGAACACAGACCGTCATTCGATTAAAAAGAATCTTATCGGTGC
CCTCCTATTCGATAGTGGCGAAACGGCAGAGGCGACTCGCCTGAAACGAACCGCTCGGAGAAGGTATACA
CGTCGCAAGAACCGAATATGTTACTTACAAGAAATTTTTAGCAATGAGATGGCCAAAGTTGACGATTCTT
TCTTTCACCGTTTGGAAGAGTCCTTCCTTGTCGAAGAGGACAAGAAACATGAACGGCACCCCATCTTTGG
AAACATAGTAGATGAGGTGGCATATCATGAAAAGTACCCAACGATTTATCACCTCAGAAAAAAGCTAGTT
GACTCAACTGATAAAGCGGACCTGAGGTTAATCTACTTGGCTCTTGCCCATATGATAAAGTTCCGTGGGC
ACTTTCTCATTGAGGGTGATCTAAATCCGGACAACTCGGATGTCGACAAACTGTTCATCCAGTTAGTACA
AACCTATAATCAGTTGTTTGAAGAGAACCCTATAAATGCAAGTGGCGTGGATGCGAAGGCTATTCTTAGC
GCCCGCCTCTCTAAATCCCGACGGCTAGAAAACCTGATCGCACAATTACCCGGAGAGAAGAAAAATGGGT
TGTTCGGTAACCTTATAGCGCTCTCACTAGGCCTGACACCAAATTTTAAGTCGAACTTCGACTTAGCTGA
AGATGCCAAATTGCAGCTTAGTAAGGACACGTACGATGACGATCTCGACAATCTACTGGCACAAATTGGA
GATCAGTATGCGGACTTATTTTTGGCTGCCAAAAACCTTAGCGATGCAATCCTCCTATCTGACATACTGA
GAGTTAATACTGAGATTACCAAGGCGCCGTTATCCGCTTCAATGATCAAAAGGTACGATGAACATCACCA
AGACTTGACACTTCTCAAGGCCCTAGTCCGTCAGCAACTGCCTGAGAAATATAAGGAAATATTCTTTGAT
CAGTCGAAAAACGGGTACGCAGGTTATATTGACGGCGGAGCGAGTCAAGAGGAATTCTACAAGTTTATCA
AACCCATATTAGAGAAGATGGATGGGACGGAAGAGTTGCTTGTAAAACTCAATCGCGAAGATCTACTGCG
AAAGCAGCGGACTTTCGACAACGGTAGCATTCCACATCAAATCCACTTAGGCGAATTGCATGCTATACTT
AGAAGGCAGGAGGATTTTTATCCGTTCCTCAAAGACAATCGTGAAAAGATTGAGAAAATCCTAACCTTTC
GCATACCTTACTATGTGGGACCCCTGGCCCGAGGGAACTCTCGGTTCGCATGGATGACAAGAAAGTCCGA
AGAAACGATTACTCCATGGAATTTTGAGGAAGTTGTCGATAAAGGTGCGTCAGCTCAATCGTTCATCGAG
AGGATGACCAACTTTGACAAGAATTTACCGAACGAAAAAGTATTGCCTAAGCACAGTTTACTTTACGAGT
ATTTCACAGTGTACAATGAACTCACGAAAGTTAAGTATGTCACTGAGGGCATGCGTAAACCCGCCTTTCT
AAGCGGAGAACAGAAGAAAGCAATAGTAGATCTGTTATTCAAGACCAACCGCAAAGTGACAGTTAAGCAA
TTGAAAGAGGACTACTTTAAGAAAATTGAATGCTTCGATTCTGTCGAGATCTCCGGGGTAGAAGATCGAT
TTAATGCGTCACTTGGTACGTATCATGACCTCCTAAAGATAATTAAAGATAAGGACTTCCTGGATAACGA
AGAGAATGAAGATATCTTAGAAGATATAGTGTTGACTCTTACCCTCTTTGAAGATCGGGAAATGATTGAG
GAAAGACTAAAAACATACGCTCACCTGTTCGACGATAAGGTTATGAAACAGTTAAAGAGGCGTCGCTATA
CGGGCTGGGGACGATTGTCGCGGAAACTTATCAACGGGATAAGAGACAAGCAAAGTGGTAAAACTATTCT
CGATTTTCTAAAGAGCGACGGCTTCGCCAATAGGAACTTTATGCAGCTGATCCATGATGACTCTTTAACC
TTCAAAGAGGATATACAAAAGGCACAGGTTTCCGGACAAGGGGACTCATTGCACGAACATATTGCGAATC
TTGCTGGTTCGCCAGCCATCAAAAAGGGCATACTCCAGACAGTCAAAGTAGTGGATGAGCTAGTTAAGGT
CATGGGACGTCACAAACCGGAAAACATTGTAATCGAGATGGCACGCGAAAATCAAACGACTCAGAAGGGG
CAAAAAAACAGTCGAGAGCGGATGAAGAGAATAGAAGAGGGTATTAAAGAACTGGGCAGCCAGATCTTAA
AGGAGCATCCTGTGGAAAATACCCAATTGCAGAACGAGAAACTTTACCTCTATTACCTACAAAATGGAAG
GGACATGTATGTTGATCAGGAACTGGACATAAACCGTTTATCTGATTACGACGTCGATGCCATTGTACCC
CAATCCTTTTTGAAGGACGATTCAATCGACAATAAAGTGCTTACACGCTCGGATAAGAACCGAGGGAAAA
GTGACAATGTTCCAAGCGAGGAAGTCGTAAAGAAAATGAAGAACTATTGGCGGCAGCTCCTAAATGCGAA
ACTGATAACGCAAAGAAAGTTCGATAACTTAACTAAAGCTGAGAGGGGTGGCTTGTCTGAACTTGACAAG
GCCGGATTTATTAAACGTCAGCTCGTGGAAACCCGCCAAATCACAAAGCATGTTGCACAGATACTAGATT
CCCGAATGAATACGAAATACGACGAGAACGATAAGCTGATTCGGGAAGTCAAAGTAATCACTTTAAAGTC
AAAATTGGTGTCGGACTTCAGAAAGGATTTTCAATTCTATAAAGTTAGGGAGATAAATAACTACCACCAT
GCGCACGACGCTTATCTTAATGCCGTCGTAGGGACCGCACTCATTAAGAAATACCCGAAGCTAGAAAGTG
AGTTTGTGTATGGTGATTACAAAGTTTATGACGTCCGTAAGATGATCGCGAAAAGCGAACAGGAGATAGG
CAAGGCTACAGCCAAATACTTCTTTTATTCTAACATTATGAATTTCTTTAAGACGGAAATCACTCTGGCA
AACGGAGAGATACGCAAACGACCTTTAATTGAAACCAATGGGGAGACAGGTGAAATCGTATGGGATAAGG
GCCGGGACTTCGCGACGGTGAGAAAAGTTTTGTCCATGCCCCAAGTCAACATAGTAAAGAAAACTGAGGT
GCAGACCGGAGGGTTTTCAAAGGAATCGATTCTTCCAAAAAGGAATAGTGATAAGCTCATCGCTCGTAAA
AAGGACTGGGACCCGAAAAAGTACGGTGGCTTCGATAGCCCTACAGTTGCCTATTCTGTCCTAGTAGTGG
CAAAAGTTGAGAAGGGAAAATCCAAGAAACTGAAGTCAGTCAAAGAATTATTGGGGATAACGATTATGGA
GCGCTCGTCTTTTGAAAAGAACCCCATCGACTTCCTTGAGGCGAAAGGTTACAAGGAAGTAAAAAAGGAT
CTCATAATTAAACTACCAAAGTATAGTCTGTTTGAGTTAGAAAATGGCCGAAAACGGATGTTGGCTAGCG
CCGGAGAGCTTCAAAAGGGGAACGAACTCGCACTACCGTCTAAATACGTGAATTTCCTGTATTTAGCGTC
CCATTACGAGAAGTTGAAAGGTTCACCTGAAGATAACGAACAGAAGCAACTTTTTGTTGAGCAGCACAAA
CATTATCTCGACGAAATCATAGAGCAAATTTCGGAATTCAGTAAGAGAGTCATCCTAGCTGATGCCAATC
TGGACAAAGTATTAAGCGCATACAACAAGCACAGGGATAAACCCATACGTGAGCAGGCGGAAAATATTAT
CCATTTGTTTACTCTTACCAACCTCGGCGCTCCAGCCGCATTCAAGTATTTTGACACAACGATAGATCGC
AAACGATACACTTCTACCAAGGAGGTGCTAGACGCGACACTGATTCACCAATCCATCACGGGATTATATG
AAACTCGGATAGATTTGTCACAGCTTGGGGGTGACGGATCCCCCAAGAAGAAGAGGAAAGTCTCGAGCGA
CTACAAAGACCATGACGGTGATTATAAAGATCATGACATCGATTACAAGGATGACGATGACAAGGCTGCA
GGAGGCGGAGGTAGCAAAGAAAATAAGTTTTCTGCTAAAAGGTTGCCATCTACCAGACTTGGCACCTTTC
TAGAGAATCGTGTGAATGACTTTCTGAGGCGACAGAATCACCCTGAGTCAGGAGAGGTCACTGTTAGAGT
AGTTCATGCTTCTGACAAAACCGTGGAAGTAAAACCAGGCATGAAAGCAAGGTTTGTGGACAGTGGAGAG
ATGGCAGAATCCTTTCCATACCGAACCAAAGCCCTCTTTGCCTTTGAAGAAATTGATGGTGTTGACCTGT
GCTTCTTTGGCATGCATGTTCAAGAGTATGGCTCTGACTGCCCTCCACCCAACCAGAGGAGAGTATATAT
AAGAAGGCTCGATAGTGTTCATTTCTTCCGTCCTAAATGCTTGAGGACTGCAGTCTATCATGAAATCCTA
ATTGGATATTTAGAATATGTCAAGAAATTAGGTTACACAACAGGGCATATTTGGGCATGTCCACCAAGTG
AGGGAGATGATTATATCTTCCATTGCCATCCTCCTGACCAGAAGATACCCAAGCCCAAGCGACTGCAGGA
ATGGTACAAAAAAATGCTTGACAAGGCTGTATCAGAGCGTATTGTCCATGACTACAAGGATATTTTTAAA
CAAGCTACTGAAGATAGATTAACAAGTGCAAAGGAATTGCCTTATTTCGAGGGTGATTTCTGGCCCAATG
TTCTGGAAGAAAGCATTAAGGAACTGGAACAGGAGGAAGAAGAGAGAAAACGAGAGGAAAACACCAGCAA
TGAAAGCACAGATGTGACCAAGGGAGACAGCAAAAATGCTAAAAAGAAGAATAATAAGAAAACCAGCAAA
AATAAGAGCAGCCTGAGTAGGGGCAACAAGAAGAAACCCGGGATGCCCAATGTATCTAACGACCTCTCAC
AGAAACTATATGCCACCATGGAGAAGCATAAAGAGGTCTTCTTTGTGATCCGCCTCATTGCTGGCCCTGC
TGCCAACTCCCTGCCTCCCATTGTTGATCCTGATCCTCTCATCCCCTGCGATCTGATGGATGGTCGGGAT
GCGTTTCTCACGCTGGCAAGGGACAAGCACCTGGAGTTCTCTTCACTCCGAAGAGCCCAGTGGTCCACCA
TGTGCATGCTGGTGGAGCTGCACACGCAGAGCCAGGACCGCTTTGTCTACACCTGCAATGAATGCTGAAA
ACCCGCTGATCAGCCTCGACTGTGCCTTCTAGTTGCCAGCCATCTGTTGTTTGCCCCTCCCCCGTGCCTT
CCTTGACCCTGGAAGGTGCCACTCCCACTGTCCTTTCCTAATAAAATGAGGAAATTGCATCGCATTGTCT
GAGTAGGTGTCATTCTATTCTGGGGGGTGGGGTGGGGCAGGACAGCAAGGGGGAGGATTGGGAAGACAAT
AGCAGGCATGCTGGGGATGCGGTGGGCTCTATGGCTTCTGAGGCGGAAAGAACCAGCTGGGGCTCGATAC
CGTCGACCTCTAGCTAGAGCTTGGCGTAATCATGGTCATAGCTGTTTCCTGTGTGAAATTGTTATCCGCT
CACAATTCCACACAACATACGAGCCGGAAGCATAAAGTGTAAAGCCTAGGGTGCCTAATGAGTGAGCTAA
CTCACATTAATTGCGTTGCGCTCACTGCCCGCTTTCCAGTCGGGAAACCTGTCGTGCCAGCTGCATTAAT
GAATCGGCCAACGCGCGGGGAGAGGCGGTTTGCGTATTGGGCGCTCTTCCGCTTCCTCGCTCACTGACTC
GCTGCGCTCGGTCGTTCGGCTGCGGCGAGCGGTATCAGCTCACTCAAAGGCGGTAATACGGTTATCCACA
GAATCAGGGGATAACGCAGGAAAGAACATGTGAGCAAAAGGCCAGCAAAAGGCCAGGAACCGTAAAAAGG
CCGCGTTGCTGGCGTTTTTCCATAGGCTCCGCCCCCCTGACGAGCATCACAAAAATCGACGCTCAAGTCA
GAGGTGGCGAAACCCGACAGGACTATAAAGATACCAGGCGTTTCCCCCTGGAAGCTCCCTCGTGCGCTCT
CCTGTTCCGACCCTGCCGCTTACCGGATACCTGTCCGCCTTTCTCCCTTCGGGAAGCGTGGCGCTTTCTC
AATGCTCACGCTGTAGGTATCTCAGTTCGGTGTAGGTCGTTCGCTCCAAGCTGGGCTGTGTGCACGAACC
CCCCGTTCAGCCCGACCGCTGCGCCTTATCCGGTAACTATCGTCTTGAGTCCAACCCGGTAAGACACGAC
TTATCGCCACTGGCAGCAGCCACTGGTAACAGGATTAGCAGAGCGAGGTATGTAGGCGGTGCTACAGAGT
TCTTGAAGTGGTGGCCTAACTACGGCTACACTAGAAGGACAGTATTTGGTATCTGCGCTCTGCTGAAGCC
AGTTACCTTCGGAAAAAGAGTTGGTAGCTCTTGATCCGGCAAACAAACCACCGCTGGTAGCGGTGGTTTT
TTTGTTTGCAAGCAGCAGATTACGCGCAGAAAAAAAGGATCTCAAGAAGATCCTTTGATCTTTTCTACGG
GGTCTGACGCTCAGTGGAACGAAAACTCACGTTAAGGGATTTTGGTCATGAGATTATCAAAAAGGATCTT
CACCTAGATCCTTTTAAATTAAAAATGAAGTTTTAAATCAATCTAAAGTATATATGAGTAAACTTGGTCT
GACAGTTACCAATGCTTAATCAGTGAGGCACCTATCTCAGCGATCTGTCTATTTCGTTCATCCATAGTTG
CCTGACTCCCCGTCGTGTAGATAACTACGATACGGGAGGGCTTACCATCTGGCCCCAGTGCTGCAATGAT
ACCGCGAGACCCACGCTCACCGGCTCCAGATTTATCAGCAATAAACCAGCCAGCCGGAAGGGCCGAGCGC
AGAAGTGGTCCTGCAACTTTATCCGCCTCCATCCAGTCTATTAATTGTTGCCGGGAAGCTAGAGTAAGTA
GTTCGCCAGTTAATAGTTTGCGCAACGTTGTTGCCATTGCTACAGGCATCGTGGTGTCACGCTCGTCGTT
TGGTATGGCTTCATTCAGCTCCGGTTCCCAACGATCAAGGCGAGTTACATGATCCCCCATGTTGTGCAAA
AAAGCGGTTAGCTCCTTCGGTCCTCCGATCGTTGTCAGAAGTAAGTTGGCCGCAGTGTTATCACTCATGG
TTATGGCAGCACTGCATAATTCTCTTACTGTCATGCCATCCGTAAGATGCTTTTCTGTGACTGGTGAGTA
CTCAACCAAGTCATTCTGAGAATAGTGTATGCGGCGACCGAGTTGCTCTTGCCCGGCGTCAATACGGGAT
AATACCGCGCCACATAGCAGAACTTTAAAAGTGCTCATCATTGGAAAACGTTCTTCGGGGCGAAAACTCT
CAAGGATCTTACCGCTGTTGAGATCCAGTTCGATGTAACCCACTCGTGCACCCAACTGATCTTCAGCATC
TTTTACTTTCACCAGCGTTTCTGGGTGAGCAAAAACAGGAAGGCAAAATGCCGCAAAAAAGGGAATAAGG
GCGACACGGAAATGTTGAATACTCATACTCTTCCTTTTTCAATATTATTGAAGCATTTATCAGGGTTATT
GTCTCATGAGCGGATACATATTTGAA
