Features (pLannotate 1.2.2; 19 found; start..end, strand, type, name):
    392..771     +  enhancer       CMV enhancer: human cytomegalovirus immediate early enhancer
    772..975     +  promoter       CMV promoter: human cytomegalovirus (CMV) immediate early promoter
   1017..1035    +  promoter       T7 promoter: promoter for bacteriophage T7 RNA polymerase
   1049..5152    +  CDS            Cas9 VQR: Streptococcus pyogenes Cas9 endonuclease with the D1135V/R1335Q/T1337R mutations has an altered recognition specificity for the protospacer adjacent motif (PAM) (Kleinstiver et al., 2015)
   5186..5251    +  CDS            3xFLAG: three tandem FLAG® epitope tags, followed by an enterokinase cleavage site
   5273..6415    +  CDS            p300 core (fragment): catalytic histone acetyltransferase core of the human E1A-associated protein p300 (Delvecchio et al., 2013); EP300
   6467..6691    +  polyA_signal   bGH poly(A) signal: bovine growth hormone polyadenylation signal
   6695..6716    +  promoter       SV40 promoter (fragment): SV40 enhancer and early promoter
   6721..6737    +  misc_feature   MCS (fragment): pBluescript multiple cloning site
   6786..6802    -  protein_bind   lac operator: The lac repressor binds to the lac operator to inhibit transcription in E. coli. This inhibition can be relieved by adding lactose or isopropyl-β-D-thiogalactopyranoside (IPTG). lac repressor encoded by lacI
   6810..6840    -  promoter       lac promoter: promoter for the E. coli lac operon
   6855..6876    -  protein_bind   CAP binding site: CAP binding activates transcription in the presence of cAMP. E. coli catabolite activator protein
   6889..6981    -  CDS            lacI (fragment): lac repressor; lacI; The lac repressor binds to the lac operator to inhibit transcription in E. coli. This inhibition can be relieved by adding lactose or isopropyl-β-D-thiogalactopyranoside (IPTG).
   7164..7752    -  rep_origin     ori: high-copy-number ColE1/pMB1/pBR322/pUC origin of replication
   7923..8783    -  CDS            AmpR: β-lactamase; bla; confers resistance to ampicillin, carbenicillin, and related antibiotics
   8784..8888    -  promoter       AmpR promoter: bla
   8939..9060    -  polyA_signal   SV40 poly(A) signal: SV40 polyadenylation signal
   9091..10116   -  CDS            HygR: aminoglycoside phosphotransferase from E. coli; aph(4)-Ia; confers resistance to hygromycin
  10134..387     -  promoter       PGK promoter (across the origin): mouse phosphoglycerate kinase 1 promoter
>Addgene plasmid #104419 | p-dCas9-p300-S1396R-S1397R-Hygro | addgene full sequence | sequence record 204303 | Addgene NGS Result
CGCCCCTGAGCCCGCCCCCGGACCCACCCCTTCCCAGCCTCTGAGCCCAGAAAGCGAAGGAGCAAAGCTG
CTATTGGCCGCTGCCCCAAAGGCCTACCCGCTTCCATTGCTCAGCGGTGCTGTCCATCTGCACGAGACTA
GTGAGACGTGCTACTTCCATTTGTCACGTCCTGCACGACGCGAGCTGCGGGGCGGGGGGGAACTTCCTGA
CTAGGGGAGGAGTAGAAGGTGGCGCGAAGGGGCCACCAAAGAACGGAGCCGGTTGGCGCCTACCGGTGGA
TGTGGAATGTGTGCGAGGCCAGAGGCCACTTGTGTAGCGCCAAGTGCCCAGCGGGGCTGCTAAAGCGCAT
GCTCCAGACTGCCTTGGGAAAAGCGCCTCCCCTACCCGGTTGACATTGATTATTGACTAGTTATTAATAG
TAATCAATTACGGGGTCATTAGTTCATAGCCCATATATGGAGTTCCGCGTTACATAACTTACGGTAAATG
GCCCGCCTGGCTGACCGCCCAACGACCCCCGCCCATTGACGTCAATAATGACGTATGTTCCCATAGTAAC
GCCAATAGGGACTTTCCATTGACGTCAATGGGTGGAGTATTTACGGTAAACTGCCCACTTGGCAGTACAT
CAAGTGTATCATATGCCAAGTACGCCCCCTATTGACGTCAATGACGGTAAATGGCCCGCCTGGCATTATG
CCCAGTACATGACCTTATGGGACTTTCCTACTTGGCAGTACATCTACGTATTAGTCATCGCTATTACCAT
GGTGATGCGGTTTTGGCAGTACATCAATGGGCGTGGATAGCGGTTTGACTCACGGGGATTTCCAAGTCTC
CACCCCATTGACGTCAATGGGAGTTTGTTTTGGCACCAAAATCAACGGGACTTTCCAAAATGTCGTAACA
ACTCCGCCCCATTGACGCAAATGGGCGGTAGGCGTGTACGGTGGGAGGTCTATATAAGCAGAGCTGGTTT
AGTGAACCGTCAGATCCGCTAGAGATCCGCGGCCGCTAATACGACTCACTATAGGGAGAGCCGCCACCAT
GGATAAAAAGTATTCTATTGGTTTAGCCATCGGCACTAATTCCGTTGGATGGGCTGTCATAACCGATGAA
TACAAAGTACCTTCAAAGAAATTTAAGGTGTTGGGGAACACAGACCGTCATTCGATTAAAAAGAATCTTA
TCGGTGCCCTCCTATTCGATAGTGGCGAAACGGCAGAGGCGACTCGCCTGAAACGAACCGCTCGGAGAAG
GTATACACGTCGCAAGAACCGAATATGTTACTTACAAGAAATTTTTAGCAATGAGATGGCCAAAGTTGAC
GATTCTTTCTTTCACCGTTTGGAAGAGTCCTTCCTTGTCGAAGAGGACAAGAAACATGAACGGCACCCCA
TCTTTGGAAACATAGTAGATGAGGTGGCATATCATGAAAAGTACCCAACGATTTATCACCTCAGAAAAAA
GCTAGTTGACTCAACTGATAAAGCGGACCTGAGGTTAATCTACTTGGCTCTTGCCCATATGATAAAGTTC
CGTGGGCACTTTCTCATTGAGGGTGATCTAAATCCGGACAACTCGGATGTCGACAAACTGTTCATCCAGT
TAGTACAAACCTATAATCAGTTGTTTGAAGAGAACCCTATAAATGCAAGTGGCGTGGATGCGAAGGCTAT
TCTTAGCGCCCGCCTCTCTAAATCCCGACGGCTAGAAAACCTGATCGCACAATTACCCGGAGAGAAGAAA
AATGGGTTGTTCGGTAACCTTATAGCGCTCTCACTAGGCCTGACACCAAATTTTAAGTCGAACTTCGACT
TAGCTGAAGATGCCAAATTGCAGCTTAGTAAGGACACGTACGATGACGATCTCGACAATCTACTGGCACA
AATTGGAGATCAGTATGCGGACTTATTTTTGGCTGCCAAAAACCTTAGCGATGCAATCCTCCTATCTGAC
ATACTGAGAGTTAATACTGAGATTACCAAGGCGCCGTTATCCGCTTCAATGATCAAAAGGTACGATGAAC
ATCACCAAGACTTGACACTTCTCAAGGCCCTAGTCCGTCAGCAACTGCCTGAGAAATATAAGGAAATATT
CTTTGATCAGTCGAAAAACGGGTACGCAGGTTATATTGACGGCGGAGCGAGTCAAGAGGAATTCTACAAG
TTTATCAAACCCATATTAGAGAAGATGGATGGGACGGAAGAGTTGCTTGTAAAACTCAATCGCGAAGATC
TACTGCGAAAGCAGCGGACTTTCGACAACGGTAGCATTCCACATCAAATCCACTTAGGCGAATTGCATGC
TATACTTAGAAGGCAGGAGGATTTTTATCCGTTCCTCAAAGACAATCGTGAAAAGATTGAGAAAATCCTA
ACCTTTCGCATACCTTACTATGTGGGACCCCTGGCCCGAGGGAACTCTCGGTTCGCATGGATGACAAGAA
AGTCCGAAGAAACGATTACTCCATGGAATTTTGAGGAAGTTGTCGATAAAGGTGCGTCAGCTCAATCGTT
CATCGAGAGGATGACCAACTTTGACAAGAATTTACCGAACGAAAAAGTATTGCCTAAGCACAGTTTACTT
TACGAGTATTTCACAGTGTACAATGAACTCACGAAAGTTAAGTATGTCACTGAGGGCATGCGTAAACCCG
CCTTTCTAAGCGGAGAACAGAAGAAAGCAATAGTAGATCTGTTATTCAAGACCAACCGCAAAGTGACAGT
TAAGCAATTGAAAGAGGACTACTTTAAGAAAATTGAATGCTTCGATTCTGTCGAGATCTCCGGGGTAGAA
GATCGATTTAATGCGTCACTTGGTACGTATCATGACCTCCTAAAGATAATTAAAGATAAGGACTTCCTGG
ATAACGAAGAGAATGAAGATATCTTAGAAGATATAGTGTTGACTCTTACCCTCTTTGAAGATCGGGAAAT
GATTGAGGAAAGACTAAAAACATACGCTCACCTGTTCGACGATAAGGTTATGAAACAGTTAAAGAGGCGT
CGCTATACGGGCTGGGGACGATTGTCGCGGAAACTTATCAACGGGATAAGAGACAAGCAAAGTGGTAAAA
CTATTCTCGATTTTCTAAAGAGCGACGGCTTCGCCAATAGGAACTTTATGCAGCTGATCCATGATGACTC
TTTAACCTTCAAAGAGGATATACAAAAGGCACAGGTTTCCGGACAAGGGGACTCATTGCACGAACATATT
GCGAATCTTGCTGGTTCGCCAGCCATCAAAAAGGGCATACTCCAGACAGTCAAAGTAGTGGATGAGCTAG
TTAAGGTCATGGGACGTCACAAACCGGAAAACATTGTAATCGAGATGGCACGCGAAAATCAAACGACTCA
GAAGGGGCAAAAAAACAGTCGAGAGCGGATGAAGAGAATAGAAGAGGGTATTAAAGAACTGGGCAGCCAG
ATCTTAAAGGAGCATCCTGTGGAAAATACCCAATTGCAGAACGAGAAACTTTACCTCTATTACCTACAAA
ATGGAAGGGACATGTATGTTGATCAGGAACTGGACATAAACCGTTTATCTGATTACGACGTCGATGCCAT
TGTACCCCAATCCTTTTTGAAGGACGATTCAATCGACAATAAAGTGCTTACACGCTCGGATAAGAACCGA
GGGAAAAGTGACAATGTTCCAAGCGAGGAAGTCGTAAAGAAAATGAAGAACTATTGGCGGCAGCTCCTAA
ATGCGAAACTGATAACGCAAAGAAAGTTCGATAACTTAACTAAAGCTGAGAGGGGTGGCTTGTCTGAACT
TGACAAGGCCGGATTTATTAAACGTCAGCTCGTGGAAACCCGCCAAATCACAAAGCATGTTGCACAGATA
CTAGATTCCCGAATGAATACGAAATACGACGAGAACGATAAGCTGATTCGGGAAGTCAAAGTAATCACTT
TAAAGTCAAAATTGGTGTCGGACTTCAGAAAGGATTTTCAATTCTATAAAGTTAGGGAGATAAATAACTA
CCACCATGCGCACGACGCTTATCTTAATGCCGTCGTAGGGACCGCACTCATTAAGAAATACCCGAAGCTA
GAAAGTGAGTTTGTGTATGGTGATTACAAAGTTTATGACGTCCGTAAGATGATCGCGAAAAGCGAACAGG
AGATAGGCAAGGCTACAGCCAAATACTTCTTTTATTCTAACATTATGAATTTCTTTAAGACGGAAATCAC
TCTGGCAAACGGAGAGATACGCAAACGACCTTTAATTGAAACCAATGGGGAGACAGGTGAAATCGTATGG
GATAAGGGCCGGGACTTCGCGACGGTGAGAAAAGTTTTGTCCATGCCCCAAGTCAACATAGTAAAGAAAA
CTGAGGTGCAGACCGGAGGGTTTTCAAAGGAATCGATTCTTCCAAAAAGGAATAGTGATAAGCTCATCGC
TCGTAAAAAGGACTGGGACCCGAAAAAGTACGGTGGCTTCGATAGCCCTACAGTTGCCTATTCTGTCCTA
GTAGTGGCAAAAGTTGAGAAGGGAAAATCCAAGAAACTGAAGTCAGTCAAAGAATTATTGGGGATAACGA
TTATGGAGCGCTCGTCTTTTGAAAAGAACCCCATCGACTTCCTTGAGGCGAAAGGTTACAAGGAAGTAAA
AAAGGATCTCATAATTAAACTACCAAAGTATAGTCTGTTTGAGTTAGAAAATGGCCGAAAACGGATGTTG
GCTAGCGCCGGAGAGCTTCAAAAGGGGAACGAACTCGCACTACCGTCTAAATACGTGAATTTCCTGTATT
TAGCGTCCCATTACGAGAAGTTGAAAGGTTCACCTGAAGATAACGAACAGAAGCAACTTTTTGTTGAGCA
GCACAAACATTATCTCGACGAAATCATAGAGCAAATTTCGGAATTCAGTAAGAGAGTCATCCTAGCTGAT
GCCAATCTGGACAAAGTATTAAGCGCATACAACAAGCACAGGGATAAACCCATACGTGAGCAGGCGGAAA
ATATTATCCATTTGTTTACTCTTACCAACCTCGGCGCTCCAGCCGCATTCAAGTATTTTGACACAACGAT
AGATCGCAAACGATACACTTCTACCAAGGAGGTGCTAGACGCGACACTGATTCACCAATCCATCACGGGA
TTATATGAAACTCGGATAGATTTGTCACAGCTTGGGGGTGACGGATCCCCCAAGAAGAAGAGGAAAGTCT
CGAGCGACTACAAAGACCATGACGGTGATTATAAAGATCATGACATCGATTACAAGGATGACGATGACAA
GGCTGCAGGAGGCGGAGGTAGCAAAGAAAATAAGTTTTCTGCTAAAAGGTTGCCATCTACCAGACTTGGC
ACCTTTCTAGAGAATCGTGTGAATGACTTTCTGAGGCGACAGAATCACCCTGAGTCAGGAGAGGTCACTG
TTAGAGTAGTTCATGCTTCTGACAAAACCGTGGAAGTAAAACCAGGCATGAAAGCAAGGTTTGTGGACAG
TGGAGAGATGGCAGAATCCTTTCCATACCGAACCAAAGCCCTCTTTGCCTTTGAAGAAATTGATGGTGTT
GACCTGTGCTTCTTTGGCATGCATGTTCAAGAGTATGGCTCTGACTGCCCTCCACCCAACCAGAGGAGAG
TATATATAAGAAGGCTCGATAGTGTTCATTTCTTCCGTCCTAAATGCTTGAGGACTGCAGTCTATCATGA
AATCCTAATTGGATATTTAGAATATGTCAAGAAATTAGGTTACACAACAGGGCATATTTGGGCATGTCCA
CCAAGTGAGGGAGATGATTATATCTTCCATTGCCATCCTCCTGACCAGAAGATACCCAAGCCCAAGCGAC
TGCAGGAATGGTACAAAAAAATGCTTGACAAGGCTGTATCAGAGCGTATTGTCCATGACTACAAGGATAT
TTTTAAACAAGCTACTGAAGATAGATTAACAAGTGCAAAGGAATTGCCTTATTTCGAGGGTGATTTCTGG
CCCAATGTTCTGGAAGAAAGCATTAAGGAACTGGAACAGGAGGAAGAAGAGAGAAAACGAGAGGAAAACA
CCAGCAATGAAAGCACAGATGTGACCAAGGGAGACAGCAAAAATGCTAAAAAGAAGAATAATAAGAAAAC
CAGCAAAAATAAGAGCAGCCTGAGTAGGGGCAACAAGAAGAAACCCGGGATGCCCAATGTATCTAACGAC
CTCTCACAGAAACTATATGCCACCATGGAGAAGCATAAAGAGGTCTTCTTTGTGATCCGCCTCATTGCTG
GCCCTGCTGCCAACTCCCTGCCTCCCATTGTTGATCCTGATCCTCTCATCCCCTGCGATCTGATGGATGG
TCGGGATGCGTTTCTCACGCTGGCAAGGGACAAGCACCTGGAGTTCTCTTCACTCCGAAGAGCCCAGTGG
TCCACCATGTGCATGCTGGTGGAGCTGCACACGCAGAGCCAGGACCGCTTTGTCTACACCTGCAATGAAT
GCTGAAAACCCGCTGATCAGCCTCGACTGTGCCTTCTAGTTGCCAGCCATCTGTTGTTTGCCCCTCCCCC
GTGCCTTCCTTGACCCTGGAAGGTGCCACTCCCACTGTCCTTTCCTAATAAAATGAGGAAATTGCATCGC
ATTGTCTGAGTAGGTGTCATTCTATTCTGGGGGGTGGGGTGGGGCAGGACAGCAAGGGGGAGGATTGGGA
AGACAATAGCAGGCATGCTGGGGATGCGGTGGGCTCTATGGCTTCTGAGGCGGAAAGAACCAGCTGGGGC
TCGATACCGTCGACCTCTAGCTAGAGCTTGGCGTAATCATGGTCATAGCTGTTTCCTGTGTGAAATTGTT
ATCCGCTCACAATTCCACACAACATACGAGCCGGAAGCATAAAGTGTAAAGCCTAGGGTGCCTAATGAGT
GAGCTAACTCACATTAATTGCGTTGCGCTCACTGCCCGCTTTCCAGTCGGGAAACCTGTCGTGCCAGCTG
CATTAATGAATCGGCCAACGCGCGGGGAGAGGCGGTTTGCGTATTGGGCGCTCTTCCGCTTCCTCGCTCA
CTGACTCGCTGCGCTCGGTCGTTCGGCTGCGGCGAGCGGTATCAGCTCACTCAAAGGCGGTAATACGGTT
ATCCACAGAATCAGGGGATAACGCAGGAAAGAACATGTGAGCAAAAGGCCAGCAAAAGGCCAGGAACCGT
AAAAAGGCCGCGTTGCTGGCGTTTTTCCATAGGCTCCGCCCCCCTGACGAGCATCACAAAAATCGACGCT
CAAGTCAGAGGTGGCGAAACCCGACAGGACTATAAAGATACCAGGCGTTTCCCCCTGGAAGCTCCCTCGT
GCGCTCTCCTGTTCCGACCCTGCCGCTTACCGGATACCTGTCCGCCTTTCTCCCTTCGGGAAGCGTGGCG
CTTTCTCATAGCTCACGCTGTAGGTATCTCAGTTCGGTGTAGGTCGTTCGCTCCAAGCTGGGCTGTGTGC
ACGAACCCCCCGTTCAGCCCGACCGCTGCGCCTTATCCGGTAACTATCGTCTTGAGTCCAACCCGGTAAG
ACACGACTTATCGCCACTGGCAGCAGCCACTGGTAACAGGATTAGCAGAGCGAGGTATGTAGGCGGTGCT
ACAGAGTTCTTGAAGTGGTGGCCTAACTACGGCTACACTAGAAGAACAGTATTTGGTATCTGCGCTCTGC
TGAAGCCAGTTACCTTCGGAAAAAGAGTTGGTAGCTCTTGATCCGGCAAACAAACCACCGCTGGTAGCGG
TGGTTTTTTTGTTTGCAAGCAGCAGATTACGCGCAGAAAAAAAGGATCTCAAGAAGATCCTTTGATCTTT
TCTACGGGGTCTGACGCTCAGTGGAACGAAAACTCACGTTAAGGGATTTTGGTCATGAGATTATCAAAAA
GGATCTTCACCTAGATCCTTTTAAATTAAAAATGAAGTTTTAAATCAATCTAAAGTATATATGAGTAAAC
TTGGTCTGACAGTTACCAATGCTTAATCAGTGAGGCACCTATCTCAGCGATCTGTCTATTTCGTTCATCC
ATAGTTGCCTGACTCCCCGTCGTGTAGATAACTACGATACGGGAGGGCTTACCATCTGGCCCCAGTGCTG
CAATGATACCGCGAGACCCACGCTCACCGGCTCCAGATTTATCAGCAATAAACCAGCCAGCCGGAAGGGC
CGAGCGCAGAAGTGGTCCTGCAACTTTATCCGCCTCCATCCAGTCTATTAATTGTTGCCGGGAAGCTAGA
GTAAGTAGTTCGCCAGTTAATAGTTTGCGCAACGTTGTTGCCATTGCTACAGGCATCGTGGTGTCACGCT
CGTCGTTTGGTATGGCTTCATTCAGCTCCGGTTCCCAACGATCAAGGCGAGTTACATGATCCCCCATGTT
GTGCAAAAAAGCGGTTAGCTCCTTCGGTCCTCCGATCGTTGTCAGAAGTAAGTTGGCCGCAGTGTTATCA
CTCATGGTTATGGCAGCACTGCATAATTCTCTTACTGTCATGCCATCCGTAAGATGCTTTTCTGTGACTG
GTGAGTACTCAACCAAGTCATTCTGAGAATAGTGTATGCGGCGACCGAGTTGCTCTTGCCCGGCGTCAAT
ACGGGATAATACCGCGCCACATAGCAGAACTTTAAAAGTGCTCATCATTGGAAAACGTTCTTCGGGGCGA
AAACTCTCAAGGATCTTACCGCTGTTGAGATCCAGTTCGATGTAACCCACTCGTGCACCCAACTGATCTT
CAGCATCTTTTACTTTCACCAGCGTTTCTGGGTGAGCAAAAACAGGAAGGCAAAATGCCGCAAAAAAGGG
AATAAGGGCGACACGGAAATGTTGAATACTCATACTCTTCCTTTTTCAATATTATTGAAGCATTTATCAG
GGTTATTGTCTCATGAGCGGATACATATTTGAATGTATTTAGAAAAATAAACAAATAGGGGTTCCGCGCA
CATTTCCCCGAAAAGTGCCACCTGACGTCGACGGGTATACAGACATGATAAGATACATTGATGAGTTTGG
ACAAACCACAACTAGAATGCAGTGAAAAAAATGCTTTATTTGTGAAATTTGTGATGCTATTGCTTTATTT
GTAACCATTATAAGCTGCAATAAACAAGTTGGGGTGGGCGAAGAACTCTCGGCATCTACTCTATTCCTTT
GCCCTCGGACGAGTGCTGGGGCGTCGGTTTCCACTATCGGCGAGTACTTCTACACAGCCATCGGTCCAGA
CGGCCGCGCTTCTGCGGGCGATTTGTGTACGCCCGACAGTCCCGGCTCCGGATCGGACGATTGCGTCGCA
TCGACCCTGCGCCCAAGCTGCATCATCGAAATTGCCGTCAACCAAGCTCTGATAGAGTTGGTCAAGACCA
ATGCGGAGCATATACGCCCGGAGCCGCGGCGATCCTGCAAGCTCCGGATGCCTCCGCTCGAAGTAGCGCG
TCTGCTGCTCCATACAAGCCAACCACGGCCTCCAGAAGAAGATGTTGGCGACCTCGTATTGGGAATCCCC
GAACATCGCCTCGCTCCAGTCAATGACCGCTGTTATGCGGCCATTGTCCGTCAGGACATTGTTGGAGCCG
AAATCCGCGTGCACGAGGTGCCGGACTTCGGGGCAGTCCTCGGCCCAAAGCATCAGCTCATCGAGAGCCT
GCGCGACGGACGCACTGACGGTGTCGTCCATCACAGTTTGCCAGTGATACACATGGGGATCAGCAATCGC
GCATATGAAATCACGCCATGTAGTGTATTGACCGATTCCTTGCGGTCCGAATGGGCCGAACCCGCTCGTC
TGGCTAAGATCGGCCGCAGCGATCGCATCCATGGCCTCCGCGACCGGCTGCAGAACAGCGGGCAGTTCGG
TTTCAGGCAGGTCTTGCAACGTGACACCCTGTGCACGGCGGGAGATGCAATAGGTCAGGCTCTCGCTGAA
TTCCCCAATGTCAAGCACTTCCGGAATCGGGAGCGCGGCCGATGCAAAGTGCCGATAAACATAACGATCT
TTGTAGAAACCATCGGCGCAGCTATTTACCCGCAGGACATATCCACGCCCTCCTACATCGAAGCTGAAAG
CACGAGATTCTTCGCCCTCCGAGAGCTGCATCAGGTCGGAGACGCTGTCGAACTTTTCGATCAGAAACTT
CTCGACAGACGTCGCGGTGAGTTCAGGCTTTTTCATGGTGGCGGGATGCAGGTCGAAAGGCCCGGAGATG
AGGAAGAGGAGAACAGCGCGGCAGACGTGCGCTTTTGAAGCGTGCAGAATGCCGGGCCTCCGGAGGACCT
TCGGGCGCCCGCCCCGCCCCTGAGCC
